>Addgene plasmid #11997 | pGL3-Basic-OPN-600 | addgene partial sequence | sequence record 21953 | RVprimer3 5'-CTAGCAAAATAGGCTGTCCC-3'
TTCTCTATCGATAGGTACCGAGCTCTTACGCGTGCTAGCTATTACAAATAGAAAAGCTGTTGGCTATTTT
CAATGTTTTCCTTTGAATTTCAAATTTTTAGAACATCTTACTTAAATAACAAATTTCAGAGATAGTTTGA
TTTCACCTAAGTAGCACCTACTTGATAATTAAGCTAAAAGTCACATTTAAAGTACATGTTGGAAAAATGG
ATAAAGCAAATTTTTTTCATTTTTTTCTGTGAGTTTTTTCTTCTCTAAAAAATATTCCCATACTAGCTTA
TTAATATAATTAAGTTACTGTTGATCTGTTTGTAGGTTTAGAGAGCTAGATATATAAGGTAGTAATGGTA
TAATTTCTGGAACTCTAAATTTTAAAGTTGAATAAATACAGACTTGCAAAATTTCCCTTTCCCTTGCCTA
ATAGTGAAAGATGGATAATAGGTGGCAATATAAATATTAACTTGAAAGACTATAATACTAAAAAGAAAAG
GCATCTCTAAGAAGTAGAAAGGATTCTATAGAAAATATATTTTATTTGTGATCATTTTGTAATGTGGTAG
TATAAAAAGGTATCACTGTTGTAACCTATGAAGATGTCAGCTATTCCTTATGAAATATTTTGCAGGAAAA
CTCACTACCCTCGAGATCTGCGATCTAAGTAAGCTTGGCATT
