[The description below was written by a language model from this plasmid's Addgene catalogue record.]
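Description:
pGL3-Basic-OPN-600 is a promoter-reporter plasmid built on the Promega pGL3-Basic backbone (4818 bp without insert), a vector that carries a firefly luciferase coding sequence but lacks any eukaryotic promoter or enhancer of its own. It is catalogued as a mammalian expression vector, is propagated in E. coli as a high-copy plasmid, and is selected with ampicillin. No feature table accompanies the record, so the details of the origin of replication, polyadenylation signals and other backbone elements are not itemised here, and no mammalian selection marker is listed.

The insert is a 600 bp fragment of the human osteopontin (OPN; gene symbol SPP1) promoter, cloned by restriction digestion between the NheI and XhoI sites of the multiple cloning region upstream of the luciferase gene, with both sites preserved. Because pGL3-Basic is promoterless, luciferase expression after transfection depends on the transcriptional activity of the inserted OPN sequence, so light output serves as a quantitative readout of promoter strength. The record does not give the exact coordinates of the fragment relative to the transcription start site, only its length. The "-600" in the name suggests it may belong to a set of promoter fragments of differing length, though the record does not say so. Constructs of this type are typically used in transient transfection assays to study how signalling pathways, transcription factors or cell type affect OPN promoter activity, and to map regulatory regions by comparison with longer or shorter promoter fragments.
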