Addgene plasmid #11997: pGL3-Basic-OPN-600
Depositing lab: Steven Johnson. Depositing organization: University of Pennsylvania.
Backbone
  Vector backbone: pGL3-Basic
  Backbone manufacturer: promega
  Backbone size w/o insert (bp): 4818
  Vector type: Mammalian Expression
Growth in bacteria
  Bacterial resistance: Ampicillin, 100 μg/mL
  Growth temperature: 37°C
  Growth strain: DH5alpha
  Copy number: High Copy
Gene/Insert
  Gene/Insert name: Osteopontin (alt name: OPN)
  Species: H. sapiens (human)
  Insert size (bp): 600
  Mutation: The following construct contains the OPN promoter, which drives the expression of luciferase. This construct contains 600 bp of the OPN promoter.
  GenBank ID: NT_016354
  Entrez Gene: SPP1 (a.k.a. BNSP, BSPI, ETA-1, OPN)
  Cloning method: Restriction Enzyme; 5′ cloning site nhe1 (not destroyed); 3′ cloning site xho1 (not destroyed)
  Sequencing primers: 5′ rvprimer3; 3′ glprimer2
Terms and licenses: Academic/Nonprofit Terms; Industry Terms: Not Available to Industry
How to cite: pGL3-Basic-OPN-600 was a gift from Steven Johnson (Addgene plasmid # 11997 ; http://n2t.net/addgene:11997 ; RRID:Addgene_11997)
